Addgene plasmid #118277: pAAV-CamkII-Sthk-p2a-tpPAC minWPRE
Purpose: Expresses the SthK channel & tpPAC-mCherry under a minimal CamKII Promoter
Depositing lab: Dietmar Schmitz. Depositing organization: Charite Universitaetsmedizin Berlin. Publication: Potassium channel-based optogenetic silencing. Bernal Sierra YA, Rost BR, Pofahl M, Fernandes AM, Kopton RA, Moser S, Holtkamp D, Masala N, Beed P, Tukker JJ, Oldani S, Bonigk W, Kohl P, Baier H, Schneider-Warme F, Hegemann P, Beck H, Seifert R, Schmitz D. Nat Commun. 2018 Nov 5;9(1):4611. doi: 10.1038/s41467-018-07038-8. PubMed 30397200.
Backbone
  Vector backbone: CW3SL
  Backbone manufacturer: Bong-Kiun Kaang
  Backbone size w/o insert (bp): 3771
  Total vector size (bp): 7005
  Vector type: AAV
Growth in bacteria
  Bacterial resistance: Ampicillin, 100 μg/mL
  Growth temperature: 37°C
  Growth strain: XL10 Gold
  Copy number: Unknown
Gene/Insert 1
  Gene/Insert name: tpPAC (alt name: photoactivated adenylyl cyclase from the spirochete bacterium Turneriella parva)
  Species: Turneriella parva
  Insert size (bp): 1055
  Promoter: CamK II
  Tag / fusion protein: myc tag (C terminal on insert); His tag (C terminal on insert); mCherry (C terminal on insert)
  Cloning method: Gibson Cloning
  Sequencing primers: 5′ CGGAGCTACTAACTTCAGCC; 3′ CGTATCCACATAGCGTAAAAGGAGCAA
Gene/Insert 2
  Gene/Insert name: SthK
  Species: Spirochaeta thermophila
  GenBank ID: YP_003873862.1
  Promoter: CamK II
  Tag / fusion protein: P2A (C terminal on insert)
  Cloning method: Gibson Cloning
  Sequencing primers: 5′ GTTCTCCGTTTGCACTCAGGA; 3′ GGGTTCTCCTCCACGTCTC
Terms and licenses: Academic/Nonprofit Terms; Industry Terms: Not Available to Industry
How to cite: pAAV-CamkII-Sthk-p2a-tpPAC minWPRE was a gift from Dietmar Schmitz (Addgene plasmid # 118277)
