[The description below was written by a language model from this plasmid's Addgene catalogue record and pLannotate feature annotations shown in this document.]
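Description:
pAAV-CamkII-Sthk-p2a-tpPAC minWPRE is a 7,005 bp AAV transfer plasmid built on the compact CW3SL backbone. It delivers a two-component, potassium channel-based optogenetic silencing system to neurons. It is propagated in E. coli through a high-copy ColE1/pUC-type origin and selected with ampicillin (AmpR/β-lactamase). An M13 phage origin is also annotated in the backbone. Two AAV2 inverted terminal repeats flank the expression cassette and provide the cis signals needed to replicate and package it into recombinant AAV particles.

Between the ITRs, a shortened fragment of the mouse CaMKIIα promoter drives a single bicistronic open reading frame. SthK, a channel from Spirochaeta thermophila, comes first and is followed by a P2A self-cleaving peptide. Next is tpPAC, the photoactivated adenylyl cyclase from Turneriella parva, which carries C-terminal myc, His and mCherry tags. The P2A allows both proteins to be made as separate polypeptides from one transcript, and mCherry marks expressing cells. In line with the associated publication on potassium channel-based silencing, the design presumably relies on light-driven cAMP production by tpPAC to open the co-expressed SthK channel, although the record does not spell out this mechanism. The cassette ends with a truncated WPRE ("minWPRE"), annotated as two fragments, and short SV40 poly(A) signal fragments. These minimal elements enhance and terminate expression while saving AAV packaging capacity.

The depositor's full sequence table does not annotate the SthK, P2A or tpPAC coding regions, which fall in the unannotated stretch between the promoter and mCherry. The second table comes from a 2,381 nt sequencing result that covers only bacterial backbone elements (AmpR, ori, lac/T3 region) and shows no part of the AAV cassette.
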