Features (pLannotate 1.2.2; 16 found; start..end, strand, type, name):
     47..187     -  repeat_region  AAV2 ITR: inverted terminal repeat of adeno-associated virus serotype 2 inverted
    206..570     +  promoter       CaMKII promoter (fragment): promoter for the mouse calcium/calmodulin-dependent kinase II α subunit
    578..598     -  misc_feature   MCS (fragment): pBluescript multiple cloning site
   3160..3864    +  CDS            mCherry: mCherry is a basic (constitutively fluorescent) red fluorescent protein published in 2004, derived from Discosoma sp.. It is reported to be a very rapidly-maturing monomer with low acid sensitivity.
   3881..4038    +  misc_feature   WPRE (fragment): woodchuck hepatitis virus posttranscriptional regulatory element
   4044..4128    +  misc_feature   WPRE (fragment): woodchuck hepatitis virus posttranscriptional regulatory element
   4127..4170    -  polyA_signal   SV40 poly(A) signal (fragment): SV40 polyadenylation signal
   4174..4241    -  polyA_signal   SV40 poly(A) signal (fragment): SV40 polyadenylation signal
   4314..4454    +  repeat_region  AAV2 ITR: inverted terminal repeat of adeno-associated virus serotype 2 inverted
   4459..4510    -  misc_feature   bom (fragment): basis of mobility region from pBR322
   4529..4909    +  rep_origin     M13 ori (sequence partly withheld): M13 bacteriophage origin of replication; arrow indicates direction of (+) strand synthesis
   4985..5034    -  misc_feature   bom (fragment): basis of mobility region from pBR322
   5136..5171    -  CDS            rop (fragment): Rop protein, which maintains plasmids at low copy number; rop
   5266..5370    +  promoter       AmpR promoter: bla
   5371..6231    +  CDS            AmpR: β-lactamase; bla; confers resistance to ampicillin, carbenicillin, and related antibiotics
   6402..6990    +  rep_origin     ori: high-copy-number ColE1/pMB1/pBR322/pUC origin of replication
>Addgene plasmid #118277 | pAAV-CamkII-Sthk-p2a-tpPAC minWPRE | depositor full sequence | sequence record 223379 | pAAV-CamkII-Sthk-p2a-tpPAC minWPRE sequence 7005 bps
GCCTTTTTACGGTTCCTGGCCTTTTGCTGGCCTTTTGCTCACATGTCCTGCAGGCAGCTGCGCGCTCGCT
CGCTCACTGAGGCCGCCCGGGCAAAGCCCGGGCGTCGGGCGACCTTTGGTCGCCCGGCCTCAGTGAGCGA
GCGAGCGCGCAGAGAGGGAGTGGCCAACTCCATCACTAGGGGTTCCTGCGGCCGCAGATGCTGCACACTT
GTGGACTAAGTTTGTTCGCATCCCCTTCTCCAACCCCCTCAGTACATCACCCTGGGGGAACAGGGTCCAC
TTGCTCCTGGGCCCACACAGTCCTGCAGTATTGTGTATATAAGGCCAGGGCAAAGAGGAGCAGGTTTTAA
AGTGAAAGGCAGGCAGGTGTTGGGGAGGCAGTTACCGGGGCAACGGGAACAGGGCGTTTCGGAGGTGGTT
GCCATGGGGACCTGGATGCTGACGAAGGCTCGCGAGGCTGTGAGCAGCCACAGTGCCCTGCTCAGAAGCC
CCAAGCTCGTCAGTCAAGCCGGTTCTCCGTTTGCACTCAGGAGCACGGGCAGGCGAGTGGCCCCTAGTTC
TGGGGGCAGCGTGAAAAGACGGTATCGATAAGCTTGATTCGAGCTAGCCATGAAAAGCTCCGCCTTCTCC
CACCCCACCTACACCCTGGTCTGGAAAGTCGGCATTCTGGCTGTCACTCTGTATTACGCTATTCGAATCC
CACTGACCCTGGTGTTCCCCTCTCTGTTTAGTCCCCTGCTGCCTCTGGATATCCTGGCCAGTCTGGCTCT
GATCGCAGACATTCCTCTGGATTTCGCCTTTGAGTCACGAAAGACAAGCGGCAGGAAACCAACTCTGCTG
GCTCCTAGCCGACTGCCAGATCTGCTGGCCGCTCTGCCACTGGACCTGCTGGTGTTCGCCCTGCACCTGC
CATCACCCCTGAGCCTGCTGTCCCTGGTGAGGCTGCTGAAGCTGATCTCCGTCCAGAGGTCTGCTACAAG
AATCCTGTCTTACAGAATTAACCCAGCACTGCTGCGGCTGCTGAGTCTGGTGGGATTCATCCTGCTGGCA
GCCCATGGGATTGCCTGCGGCTGGATGTCACTGCAGCCACCTAGCGAGTCCCCAGCAGGAACCAGATACC
TGAGCGCCTTCTACTGGACAATCACCACACTGACTACCATCGGCTACGGAGATATTACCCCATCCACACC
CATTCAGACCGTGTACACCATCGTCATTGAGCTGCTGGGAGCTGCAATGTATGGACTGGTCATCGGGAAT
ATTGCATCTCTGGTCAGTAAGCTGGACGCCGCTAAACTGCTGCACCGAGAGAGGATGGAACGGGTGACAG
CTTTCCTGAGTTACAAGAAAATCTCACCTGAGCTGCAGAGGAGAATTCTGGAATACTTTGATTATCTGTG
GGAGACTCGGCGCGGGTATGAGGAACGCGAGGTGCTGAAGGAACTGCCTCACCCACTGCGACTGGCTGTC
GCAATGGAAATCCATGGCGACGTGATTGAGAAGGTCCCACTGTTCAAAGGGGCCGGCGAAGACTTTATCC
GCGATATCATTCTGCATCTGGAGCCCGTGATCTACGGACCTGGGGAATATATCATTAGGGCTGGCGAGCT
GGGCAGCGATGTCTACTTTATCAACAGAGGCAGCGTGGAGGTCCTGTCCGCAGACGAAAAGACCCGGTAT
GCCATCCTGTCTGAGGGCCAGTTCTTTGGAGAAATGGCACTGATTCTGCGAGCACCACGAACAGCTACTG
TGAGAGCACGGACTTTCTGTGACCTGTACAGACTGGATAAAGAAACCTTTGACAGAATCCTGTCTCGCTA
TCCTGAGATTGCAGCCCAGATTCAGGAACTGGCTGTGCGGAGGAAAGAAGAACTGGAAGGGGGGACATCA
CGGCGGGGAACCGGTCCCGGGCTTAAGGAGCTCGCATGCGGAAGCGGAGCTACTAACTTCAGCCTGCTGA
AGCAGGCTGGAGACGTGGAGGAGAACCCTGGACCTAGATCTGGAATTCAAGGCCTCTCGAGCATGAAACG
CCTGACTTACATTAGCAGCTTTACACGCCCACTGATGGCTTCTGAGGTCGAGGAGATTGGAGCAAGGTCT
GTGAAAAATAACACAAGAGACGGCCTGACTGGAGTGCTGTTCTGCTTTAACAATATCTTCTACCAGATTC
TGGAGGGACCCGAAGATGCCCTGAACCGATGCTATGCTAGAATCCTGAAGGACAATCGGCACAAAGATAT
TTTCTGTCTGGAGGTCGAAAACAATATCACCGTGAGGCAGTTTGGGGACTGGGCTATGAAGACAGTGAGA
CTGGACGAGAGCTCCGATTCTCTGATCCGGCCTATTCGCACAATGCTGAATAGTCTGGCACGCACTCATT
ACGTCCTGGAGCGATATAGCCCATTCGAAGTGCTGCAGGGACTGCAGAAGGGAGAGGACCCCCTGGCCTG
GGTGCTGAAGACTAGCGAAAAAACCATCCTGTTCTCCGACATCTTCAGCAGTACCACATTCGCAGAGTCC
CTGTCAAGCACCGAGTTTGAACGGCTGCTGGGCATCTACTATGATATTGCCAACCGCTCAGTCATGGAAA
ATGGCGGAACCGTGAGCAAGCTGACAGGGGACGGCCTGATGGCATACTTTAAAGCCTCTGATACAGTCCA
CGCTCTGAGTGCCGCTATCGAGATTTGCAGGAGACTGGAAGACGTGCGAACTAGTGCCCCCGCTTCAGAT
CCTGCTCATTACCTGTATGCAGGAGTCGGACTGTGCAGTGGACAGGTGCGCGAGGGGAACATCGGCTCAG
CAGCCAAGTTCGACTATACACTGCTGGGGGATTCCGTGAACTCTGCTGCAAGACTGGAAGGCGTGTCTCG
GAAAGTCAATCCTCTGGTCATCTTTGACGATTCCCTGCTGAAGCACATCGACAAACCATCTACTCTGAAG
AAACTGGGCCTGTACCAGGCCAAGGGAAAAACCGAGAACCTGAGCGTGTATACTGTCGATTACCCCTATA
CCTCCAGGAATATCACCATCCCAGACCTGAAAGCAGCCATTGCCAAGTTTAGGACAGCATCCAGTGCAGC
AACGTACGAGCAAAAGCTGATCTCGGAGGAGGACCTGAAGGGATCGCACCACCATCACCACCATGCAGCT
AGATCTGCCGTGAGCAAGGGCGAGGAGGATAACATGGCCATCATCAAGGAGTTCATGCGCTTCAAGGTGC
ACATGGAGGGCTCCGTGAACGGCCACGAGTTCGAGATCGAGGGCGAGGGCGAGGGCCGCCCCTACGAGGG
CACCCAGACCGCCAAGCTGAAGGTGACCAAGGGTGGCCCCCTGCCCTTCGCCTGGGACATCCTGTCCCCT
CAGTTCATGTACGGCTCCAAGGCCTACGTGAAGCACCCCGCCGACATCCCCGACTACTTGAAGCTGTCCT
TCCCCGAGGGCTTCAAGTGGGAGCGCGTGATGAACTTCGAGGACGGCGGCGTGGTGACCGTGACCCAGGA
CTCCTCCCTGCAGGACGGCGAGTTCATCTACAAGGTGAAGCTGCGCGGCACCAACTTCCCCTCCGACGGC
CCCGTAATGCAGAAGAAGACCATGGGCTGGGAGGCCTCCTCCGAGCGGATGTACCCCGAGGACGGCGCCC
TGAAGGGCGAGATCAAGCAGAGGCTGAAGCTGAAGGACGGCGGCCACTACGACGCTGAGGTCAAGACCAC
CTACAAGGCCAAGAAGCCCGTGCAGCTGCCCGGCGCCTACAACGTCAACATCAAGTTGGACATCACCTCC
CACAACGAGGACTACACCATCGTGGAACAGTACGAACGCGCCGAGGGCCGCCACTCCACCGGCGGCATGG
ACGAGCTGTACAAGTTAATTAACTCGAGATAATCAACCTCTGGATTACAAAATTTGTGAAAGATTGACTG
GTATTCTTAACTATGTTGCTCCTTTTACGCTATGTGGATACGCTGCTTTAATGCCTTTGTATCATGCTAT
TGCTTCCCGTATGGCTTTCATTTTCTCCTCCTTGTATAAATCCTGGTTAGTTCTTGCCACGGCGGAACTC
ATCGCCGCCTGCCTTGCCCGCTGCTGGACAGGGGCTCGGCTGTTGGGCACTGACAATTCCGTGGTGTTTA
TTTGTGAAATTTGTGATGCTATTGCTTTATTTGTAACCATCTAGCTTTATTTGTGAAATTTGTGATGCTA
TTGCTTTATTTGTAACCATTATAAGCTGCAATAAACAAGTTAACAACAACAATTGCATTCATTTTATGTT
TCAGGTTCAGGGGGAGATGTGGGAGGTTTTTTAAAGCGGCCGCAGGAACCCCTAGTGATGGAGTTGGCCA
CTCCCTCTCTGCGCGCTCGCTCGCTCACTGAGGCCGGGCGACCAAAGGTCGCCCGACGCCCGGGCTTTGC
CCGGGCGGCCTCAGTGAGCGAGCGAGCGCGCAGCTGCCTGCAGGGGCGCCTGATGCGGTATTTTCTCCTT
ACGCATCTGTGCGGTATTTCACACCGCATA
[142 nt withheld, positions 4511-4652]
C
[141 nt withheld, positions 4654-4794]
CCTTTGACGTTGGAGTCCACGTTCTTT
[37 nt withheld, positions 4822-4858]
ACCCTATCTCGGGCTATTCTTTTGATTTATAAGGGATTTTGCCGATTTCGGCCTATTGGTTAAAAAATGA
GCTGATTTAACAAAAATTTAACGCGAATTTTAACAAAATATTAACGTTTACAATTTTATGGTGCACTCTC
AGTACAATCTGCTCTGATGCCGCATAGTTAAGCCAGCCCCGACACCCGCCAACACCCGCTGACGCGCCCT
GACGGGCTTGTCTGCTCCCGGCATCCGCTTACAGACAAGCTGTGACCGTCTCCGGGAGCTGCATGTGTCA
GAGGTTTTCACCGTCATCACCGAAACGCGCGAGACGAAAGGGCCTCGTGATACGCCTATTTTTATAGGTT
AATGTCATGATAATAATGGTTTCTTAGACGTCAGGTGGCACTTTTCGGGGAAATGTGCGCGGAACCCCTA
TTTGTTTATTTTTCTAAATACATTCAAATATGTATCCGCTCATGAGACAATAACCCTGATAAATGCTTCA
ATAATATTGAAAAAGGAAGAGTATGAGTATTCAACATTTCCGTGTCGCCCTTATTCCCTTTTTTGCGGCA
TTTTGCCTTCCTGTTTTTGCTCACCCAGAAACGCTGGTGAAAGTAAAAGATGCTGAAGATCAGTTGGGTG
CACGAGTGGGTTACATCGAACTGGATCTCAACAGCGGTAAGATCCTTGAGAGTTTTCGCCCCGAAGAACG
TTTTCCAATGATGAGCACTTTTAAAGTTCTGCTATGTGGCGCGGTATTATCCCGTATTGACGCCGGGCAA
GAGCAACTCGGTCGCCGCATACACTATTCTCAGAATGACTTGGTTGAGTACTCACCAGTCACAGAAAAGC
ATCTTACGGATGGCATGACAGTAAGAGAATTATGCAGTGCTGCCATAACCATGAGTGATAACACTGCGGC
CAACTTACTTCTGACAACGATCGGAGGACCGAAGGAGCTAACCGCTTTTTTGCACAACATGGGGGATCAT
GTAACTCGCCTTGATCGTTGGGAACCGGAGCTGAATGAAGCCATACCAAACGACGAGCGTGACACCACGA
TGCCTGTAGCAATGGCAACAACGTTGCGCAAACTATTAACTGGCGAACTACTTACTCTAGCTTCCCGGCA
ACAATTAATAGACTGGATGGAGGCGGATAAAGTTGCAGGACCACTTCTGCGCTCGGCCCTTCCGGCTGGC
TGGTTTATTGCTGATAAATCTGGAGCCGGTGAGCGTGGGTCTCGCGGTATCATTGCAGCACTGGGGCCAG
ATGGTAAGCCCTCCCGTATCGTAGTTATCTACACGACGGGGAGTCAGGCAACTATGGATGAACGAAATAG
ACAGATCGCTGAGATAGGTGCCTCACTGATTAAGCATTGGTAACTGTCAGACCAAGTTTACTCATATATA
CTTTAGATTGATTTAAAACTTCATTTTTAATTTAAAAGGATCTAGGTGAAGATCCTTTTTGATAATCTCA
TGACCAAAATCCCTTAACGTGAGTTTTCGTTCCACTGAGCGTCAGACCCCGTAGAAAAGATCAAAGGATC
TTCTTGAGATCCTTTTTTTCTGCGCGTAATCTGCTGCTTGCAAACAAAAAAACCACCGCTACCAGCGGTG
GTTTGTTTGCCGGATCAAGAGCTACCAACTCTTTTTCCGAAGGTAACTGGCTTCAGCAGAGCGCAGATAC
CAAATACTGTCCTTCTAGTGTAGCCGTAGTTAGGCCACCACTTCAAGAACTCTGTAGCACCGCCTACATA
CCTCGCTCTGCTAATCCTGTTACCAGTGGCTGCTGCCAGTGGCGATAAGTCGTGTCTTACCGGGTTGGAC
TCAAGACGATAGTTACCGGATAAGGCGCAGCGGTCGGGCTGAACGGGGGGTTCGTGCACACAGCCCAGCT
TGGAGCGAACGACCTACACCGAACTGAGATACCTACAGCGTGAGCTATGAGAAAGCGCCACGCTTCCCGA
AGGGAGAAAGGCGGACAGGTATCCGGTAAGCGGCAGGGTCGGAACAGGAGAGCGCACGAGGGAGCTTCCA
GGGGGAAACGCCTGGTATCTTTATAGTCCTGTCGGGTTTCGCCACCTCTGACTTGAGCGTCGATTTTTGT
GATGCTCGTCAGGGGGGCGGAGCCTATGGAAAAACGCCAGCAACGCG
