Features (pLannotate 1.2.2; 10 found; start..end, strand, type, name):
     33..166     +  rep_origin     RSF ori (fragment): Plasmids containing the RSF 1030 origin of replication can be propagated in E. coli cells that contain additional plasmids with compatible origins.
    168..260     +  CDS            lacI (fragment): lac repressor; lacI; The lac repressor binds to the lac operator to inhibit transcription in E. coli. This inhibition can be relieved by adding lactose or isopropyl-β-D-thiogalactopyranoside (IPTG).
    273..294     +  protein_bind   CAP binding site: CAP binding activates transcription in the presence of cAMP. E. coli catabolite activator protein
    309..339     +  promoter       lac promoter: promoter for the E. coli lac operon
    347..363     +  protein_bind   lac operator: The lac repressor binds to the lac operator to inhibit transcription in E. coli. This inhibition can be relieved by adding lactose or isopropyl-β-D-thiogalactopyranoside (IPTG). lac repressor encoded by lacI
    408..426     +  promoter       T3 promoter: promoter for bacteriophage T3 RNA polymerase
    439..516     +  misc_feature   MCS (fragment): pBluescript multiple cloning site
    642..746     +  promoter       AmpR promoter: bla
    747..1607    +  CDS            AmpR: β-lactamase; bla; confers resistance to ampicillin, carbenicillin, and related antibiotics
   1778..2366    +  rep_origin     ori: high-copy-number ColE1/pMB1/pBR322/pUC origin of replication
>Addgene plasmid #118277 | pAAV-CamkII-Sthk-p2a-tpPAC minWPRE | addgene full sequence | sequence record 230198 | Addgene NGS Result
GCCTTTTTACGGTTCCTGGCCTTTTGCTGGCCTTTTGCTCACATGTTCTTTCCTGCGTTATCCCCTGATT
CTGTGGATAACCGTATTACCGCCTTTGAGTGAGCTGATACCGCTCGCCGCAGCCGAACGACCGAGCGCAG
CGAGTCAGTGAGCGAGGAAGCGGAAGAGCGCCCAATACGCAAACCGCCTCTCCCCGCGCGTTGGCCGATT
CATTAATGCAGCTGGCACGACAGGTTTCCCGACTGGAAAGCGGGCAGTGAGCGCAACGCAATTAATGTGA
GTTAGCTCACTCATTAGGCACCCCAGGCTTTACACTTTATGCTTCCGGCTCGTATGTTGTGTGGAATTGT
GAGCGGATAACAATTTCACACAGGAAACAGCTATGACCATGATTACGCCAAGCGCGCAATTAACCCTCAC
TAAAGGGAACAAAAGCTGGAGCTCCACCGCGGTGGCGGCCGCTCTAGAACTAGTGGATCCCCCGGGCTGC
AGGAATTCGATATCAAGCTTATCGATGATAAGCTGTCAAACATGAGAATTCTTGAAGACGAAAGGGCCTC
GTGATACGCCTATTTTTATAGGTTAATGTCATGATAATAATGGTTTCTTAGACGTCAGGTGGCACTTTTC
GGGGAAATGTGCGCGGAACCCCTATTTGTTTATTTTTCTAAATACATTCAAATATGTATCCGCTCATGAG
ACAATAACCCTGATAAATGCTTCAATAATATTGAAAAAGGAAGAGTATGAGTATTCAACATTTCCGTGTC
GCCCTTATTCCCTTTTTTGCGGCATTTTGCCTTCCTGTTTTTGCTCACCCAGAAACGCTGGTGAAAGTAA
AAGATGCTGAAGATCAGTTGGGTGCACGAGTGGGTTACATCGAACTGGATCTCAACAGCGGTAAGATCCT
TGAGAGTTTTCGCCCCGAAGAACGTTTTCCAATGATGAGCACTTTTAAAGTTCTGCTATGTGGCGCGGTA
TTATCCCGTATTGACGCCGGGCAAGAGCAACTCGGTCGCCGCATACACTATTCTCAGAATGACTTGGTTG
AGTACTCACCAGTCACAGAAAAGCATCTTACGGATGGCATGACAGTAAGAGAATTATGCAGTGCTGCCAT
AACCATGAGTGATAACACTGCGGCCAACTTACTTCTGACAACGATCGGAGGACCGAAGGAGCTAACCGCT
TTTTTGCACAACATGGGGGATCATGTAACTCGCCTTGATCGTTGGGAACCGGAGCTGAATGAAGCCATAC
CAAACGACGAGCGTGACACCACGATGCCTGTAGCAATGGCAACAACGTTGCGCAAACTATTAACTGGCGA
ACTACTTACTCTAGCTTCCCGGCAACAATTAATAGACTGGATGGAGGCGGATAAAGTTGCAGGACCACTT
CTGCGCTCGGCCCTTCCGGCTGGCTGGTTTATTGCTGATAAATCTGGAGCCGGTGAGCGTGGGTCTCGCG
GTATCATTGCAGCACTGGGGCCAGATGGTAAGCCCTCCCGTATCGTAGTTATCTACACGACGGGGAGTCA
GGCAACTATGGATGAACGAAATAGACAGATCGCTGAGATAGGTGCCTCACTGATTAAGCATTGGTAACTG
TCAGACCAAGTTTACTCATATATACTTTAGATTGATTTAAAACTTCATTTTTAATTTAAAAGGATCTAGG
TGAAGATCCTTTTTGATAATCTCATGACCAAAATCCCTTAACGTGAGTTTTCGTTCCACTGAGCGTCAGA
CCCCGTAGAAAAGATCAAAGGATCTTCTTGAGATCCTTTTTTTCTGCGCGTAATCTGCTGCTTGCAAACA
AAAAAACCACCGCTACCAGCGGTGGTTTGTTTGCCGGATCAAGAGCTACCAACTCTTTTTCCGAAGGTAA
CTGGCTTCAGCAGAGCGCAGATACCAAATACTGTTCTTCTAGTGTAGCCGTAGTTAGGCCACCACTTCAA
GAACTCTGTAGCACCGCCTACATACCTCGCTCTGCTAATCCTGTTACCAGTGGCTGCTGCCAGTGGCGAT
AAGTCGTGTCTTACCGGGTTGGACTCAAGACGATAGTTACCGGATAAGGCGCAGCGGTCGGGCTGAACGG
GGGGTTCGTGCACACAGCCCAGCTTGGAGCGAACGACCTACACCGAACTGAGATACCTACAGCGTGAGCT
ATGAGAAAGCGCCACGCTTCCCGAAGGGAGAAAGGCGGACAGGTATCCGGTAAGCGGCAGGGTCGGAACA
GGAGAGCGCACGAGGGAGCTTCCAGGGGGAAACGCCTGGTATCTTTATAGTCCTGTCGGGTTTCGCCACC
TCTGACTTGAGCGTCGATTTTTGTGATGCTCGTCAGGGGGGCGGAGCCTATGGAAAAACGCCAGCAACGC
G
